>Addgene plasmid #171731 | E1_pENTR_L1-L4_NN_G1397-DddtoxA-N | addgene full sequence | sequence record 338617 | Addgene NGS Result
ACCCCTGAGCAGGTAGTGGCTATTGCATCCAACAACGGGGGCAGACCCGCACTGGAGTCAATTGTTGCCC
AGTTATCTCGCCCTGATCCGGCGTTGGCCGCGTTGACCAACGACCACCTCGTCGCCTTGGCCTGCCTCGG
CGGGCGTCCTGCGCTGGATGCAGTGAAAAAGGGATTGGGGGGGTCTGGATCGTATGCTTTAGGACCGTAT
CAGATCTCAGCTCCACAATTGCCTGCATATAACGGACAAACTGTTGGGACCTTTTACTACGTTAACGATG
CTGGTGGATTGGAGTCCAAAGTGTTCTCTTCTGGTGGCCCAACTCCATATCCCAATTATGCGAATGCAGG
CCATGTTGAAGGTCAATCAGCCCTATTCATGAGAGATAACGGAATAAGTGAAGGACTGGTGTTTCACAAC
AATCCAGAAGGTACTTGTGGATTTTGCGTAAACATGACTGAGACACTTCTCCCAGAAAATGCCAAGATGA
CAGTTGTACCTCCTGAAGGTTCTGGTGGATCGACAAACCTTTCAGACATTATCGAGAAAGAGACAGGCAA
ACAGCTAGTGATTCAAGAGTCCATTCTCATGCTTCCCGAAGAAGTTGAGGAAGTCATTGGGAATAAGCCG
GAAAGTGACATACTCGTTCATACGGCTTACGATGAGAGCACGGATGAGAATGTCATGTTGCTTACCAGTG
ATGCACCTGAATACAAACCTTGGGCTTTAGTCATCCAGGACAGCAATGGTGAGAACAAGATCAAGATGCT
GTGATAACTCGAGCGATCCTCTAGACACCCAACTTTTCTATACAAAGTTGGCATTATAAGAAAGCATTGC
TTATCAATTTGTTGCAACGAACAGGTCACTATCAGTCAAAATAAAATCATTATTTGCCATCCAGCTGCAG
GGCGGCCGCCCCTATAGTGAGTCGTATTACATGGTCATAGCTGTTTCCTGGCAGCTCTGGCCCGTGTCTC
AAAATCTCTGATGTTACATTGCACAAGATAAAAATATATCATCATGAACAATAAAACTGTCTGCTTACAT
AAACAGTAATACAAGGGGTGTTATGAGCCATATTCAACGGGAAACGTCGAGGCCGCGATTAAATTCCAAC
ATGGATGCTGATTTATATGGGTATAAATGGGCTCGCGATAATGTCGGGCAATCAGGTGCGACAATCTATC
GCTTGTATGGGAAGCCCGATGCGCCAGAGTTGTTTCTGAAACATGGCAAAGGTAGCGTTGCCAATGATGT
TACAGATGAGATGGTCAGACTAAACTGGCTGACGGAATTTATGCCTCTTCCGACCATCAAGCATTTTATC
CGTACTCCTGATGATGCATGGTTACTCACCACTGCGATCCCCGGAAAAACAGCATTCCAGGTATTAGAAG
AATATCCTGATTCAGGTGAAAATATTGTTGATGCGCTGGCAGTGTTCCTGCGCCGGTTGCATTCGATTCC
TGTTTGTAATTGTCCTTTTAACAGCGATCGCGTATTTCGCCTTGCTCAGGCGCAATCACGAATGAATAAC
GGTTTGGTTGATGCGAGTGATTTTGATGACGAGCGTAATGGCTGGCCTGTTGAACAAGTCTGGAAAGAAA
TGCATAAACTTTTGCCATTCTCACCGGATTCAGTCGTCACTCATGGTGATTTCTCACTTGATAACCTTAT
TTTTGACGAGGGGAAATTAATAGGTTGTATTGATGTTGGACGAGTCGGAATCGCAGACCGATACCAGGAT
CTTGCCATCCTATGGAACTGCCTCGGTGAGTTTTCTCCTTCATTACAGAAACGGCTTTTTCAAAAATATG
GTATTGATAATCCTGATATGAATAAATTGCAGTTTCATTTGATGCTCGATGAGTTTTTCTAATCAGAATT
GGTTAATTGGTTGTAACACTGGCAGAGCATTACGCTGACTTGACGGGACGGCGCAAGCTCATGACCAAAA
TCCCTTAACGTGAGTTACGCGTCGTTCCACTGAGCGTCAGACCCCGTAGAAAAGATCAAAGGATCTTCTT
GAGATCCTTTTTTTCTGCGCGTAATCTGCTGCTTGCAAACAAAAAAACCACCGCTACCAGCGGTGGTTTG
TTTGCCGGATCAAGAGCTACCAACTCTTTTTCCGAAGGTAACTGGCTTCAGCAGAGCGCAGATACCAAAT
ACTGTTCTTCTAGTGTAGCCGTAGTTAGGCCACCACTTCAAGAACTCTGTAGCACCGCCTACATACCTCG
CTCTGCTAATCCTGTTACCAGTGGCTGCTGCCAGTGGCGATAAGTCGTGTCTTACCGGGTTGGACTCAAG
ACGATAGTTACCGGATAAGGCGCAGCGGTCGGGCTGAACGGGGGGTTCGTGCACACAGCCCAGCTTGGAG
CGAACGACCTACACCGAACTGAGATACCTACAGCGTGAGCTATGAGAAAGCGCCACGCTTCCCGAAGGGA
GAAAGGCGGACAGGTATCCGGTAAGCGGCATGGTCGGAACAGGAGAGCGCACGAGGGAGCTTCCAGGGGG
AAACGCCTGGTATCTTTATAGTCCTGTCGGGTTTCGCCACCTCTGACTTGAGCGTCGATTTTTGTGATGC
TCGTCAGGGGGGCGGAGCCTATGGAAAAACGCCAGCAACGCGGCCTTTTTACGGTTCCTGGCCTTTTGCT
GGCCTTTTGCTCACATGTTCTTTCCTGCGTTATCCCCTGATTCTGTGGATAACCGTATTACCGCCTTTGA
GTGAGCTGATACCGCTCGCCGCAGCCGAACGACCGAGCGCAGCGAGTCAGTGAGCGAGGAAGCGGAAGAG
CGCCCAATACGCAAACCGCCTCTCCCCGCGCGTTGGCCGATTCATTAATGCAGCTGGCACGACAGGTTTC
CCGACTGGAAAGCGGGCAGTGAGCGCAACGCAATTAATACGCGTACCGCTAGCCAGGAAGAGTTTGTAGA
AACGCAAAAAGGCCATCCGTCAGGATGGCCTTCTGCTTAGTTTGATGCCTGGCAGTTTATGGCGGGCGTC
CTGCCCGCCACCCTCCGGGCCGTTGCTTCACAACGTTCAAATCCGCTCCCGGCGGATTTGTCCTACTCAG
GAGAGCGTTCACCGACAAACAACAGATAAAACGAAAGGCCCAGTCTTCCGACTGAGCCTTTCGTTTTATT
TGATGCCTGGCAGTTCCCTACTCTCGCGTTAACGCTAGCATGGATGTTTTCCCAGTCACGACGTTGTAAA
ACGACGGCCAGTCTTAAGCTCGGGCCCCAAATAATGATTTTATTTTGACTGATAGTGACCTGTTCGTTGC
AACAAATTGATGAGCAATGCTTTTTTATAATGCCAACTTTGTACAAAAAAGCAGGCTTTTACCCATACGA
TGTTCCAGATTACGCTGATATCGCCGATCTACGCACGCTCGGCTACAGCCAGCAGCAACAGGAGAAGATC
AAACCGAAGGTTCGTTCGACAGTGGCGCAGCACCACGAGGCACTGGTCGGCCACGGGTTTACACACGCGC
ACATCGTTGCGTTAAGCCAACACCCGGCAGCGTTAGGGACCGTCGCTGTCAAGTATCAGGACATGATCGC
AGCGTTGCCAGAGGCGACACACGAAGCGATCGTTGGCGTCGGCAAACAGTGGTCCGGCGCACGCGCTCTG
GAGGCCTTGCTCACGGTGGCGGGAGAGTTGAGAGGTCCACCGTTACAGTTGGACACAGGCCAACTTCTCA
AGATTGCAAAACGTGGCGGCGTGACCGCAGTGGAGGCAGTGCATGCATGGCGCAATGCACTGACGGGTGC
CCCGCTCAAGGAGACGGGCGCCGCTACAGGGCGCGTCCCATTCGCCATTCAGGCTGCGCAACTGTTGGGA
AGGGCGATCGGTGCGGGCCTCTTCGCTATTACGCCAGCTGGCGAAAGGGGGATGTGCTGCAAGGCGATTA
AGTTGGGTAACGCCAGGGTTTTCCCAGTCACGACGTTGTAAAACGACGGCCAGTGAGCGCGCGTAATACG
ACTCACTATAGGGCGAATTGGGTACCGGGCCCCCCCTCGAGGTCCTCCAGCTTTTGTTCCCTTTAGTGAG
GGTTAATTGCGCGCTTGGCGTAATCATGGTCATAGCTGTTTCCTGTGTGAAATTGTTATCCGCTCACAAT
TCCACACAACATACGAGCCGGAAGCATAAAGTGTAAAGCCTGGGGTGCCTAATGAGTGAGCTAACTCACA
TTAATTGCGTTGCGCTCACTGCCCGCTTTCCACCGGTCGTCTCC
Features (pLannotate 1.2.2; 22 found; start..end, strand, type, name):
     58..177     +  CDS            avrBs3 (fragment): AVRB3_XANEU - Experimental evidence at protein level: Swiss-Prot protein existence level 1. Avirulence protein. Acts as a transcription factor in C.annuum plants. In susceptible plants lacking the Bs3 resistance gene induces expression of a number of genes, including genes homologous to a family of auxin-induced genes, alpha-expansin genes, pectate lyase, anthocyanidin glucoside rhamnosyl transferase and at least one transcription factor, UPA20. Their expression leads to plant hypertrophy in mesophyll cells, probably mainly mediated by UPA20 (PubMed:17962565). In resistant plants induces the h
    178..513     +  CDS            dddA (fragment): DDDA_BURC1 - Experimental evidence at protein level: Swiss-Prot protein existence level 1. Toxic component of a toxin-immunity protein module, which functions as a cellular contact-dependent growth inhibition (CDI) system. CDI modules allow bacteria to communicate with and inhibit the growth of closely related neighboring bacteria in a contact-dependent fashion. Bacteria that have this module inhibit or kill bacteria without it, giving them a growth advantage. Probably specifically inhibited by cognate immunity protein DddI (Probable). The C-terminal 163 residue fragment has double-stranded DN
    523..771     +  CDS            UGI: UNGI_BPPB2 - Experimental evidence at protein level: Swiss-Prot protein existence level 1. This protein binds specifically and reversibly to the host uracil-DNA glycosylase, preventing removal of uracil residues from PBS2 DNA by the host uracil-excision repair system. From Bacillus phage PBS2 (Bacteriophage PBS2).
    800..895     -  protein_bind   attL4: mutant version of attL; recombination site for the Gateway® LR reaction LR Clonase™
    921..939     -  promoter       T7 promoter: promoter for bacteriophage T7 RNA polymerase
   1073..1882    +  CDS            KanR: aminoglycoside phosphotransferase; aph(3')-Ia; confers resistance to kanamycin in bacteria or G418 (Geneticin®) in eukaryotes
   2029..2617    +  rep_origin     ori: high-copy-number ColE1/pMB1/pBR322/pUC origin of replication
   2800..2892    +  CDS            lacI (fragment): lac repressor; lacI; The lac repressor binds to the lac operator to inhibit transcription in E. coli. This inhibition can be relieved by adding lactose or isopropyl-β-D-thiogalactopyranoside (IPTG).
   2947..2974    -  terminator     rrnB T2 terminator: transcription terminator T2 from the E. coli rrnB gene
   3106..3149    +  terminator     rrnB T1 terminator: Escherichia coli rrnB; transcription terminator T1 from the E. coli rrnB gene
   3196..3232    -  CDS            lacZα (fragment): LacZα fragment of β-galactosidase; lacZ fragment
   3248..3347    +  protein_bind   attL1: mutant version of attL; recombination site for the Gateway® LR reaction LR Clonase™
   3350..3376    +  CDS            3xHA (fragment): three tandem HA epitope tags
   3386..3796    +  CDS            avrXa10 (fragment): AVX10_XANOO - Experimental evidence at protein level: Swiss-Prot protein existence level 1. Avirulence protein. Induces the hypersensitive response (HR)in rice plants carrying the resistance gene Xa10. Activity depends on the presence of the core repeat domains; replacement with repeat domains from other proteins (AvrBs3 of X.euvesicatoria (AC P14727) or AvrXa7 of this organism) does not elicit the HR. Probably acts as a transcription factor in its host plant (rice) to induce plant resistance or disease. From Xanthomonas oryzae pv. oryzae.
   3798..3816    -  rep_origin     f1 ori (fragment): f1 bacteriophage origin of replication; arrow indicates direction of (+) strand synthesis
   3821..3976    -  CDS            lacZα (fragment): LacZα fragment of β-galactosidase; lacZ fragment
   3984..4002    +  promoter       T7 promoter: promoter for bacteriophage T7 RNA polymerase
   4011..4034    -  misc_feature   MCS (fragment): pBluescript multiple cloning site
   4050..4068    -  promoter       T3 promoter: promoter for bacteriophage T3 RNA polymerase
   4113..4129    -  protein_bind   lac operator: The lac repressor binds to the lac operator to inhibit transcription in E. coli. This inhibition can be relieved by adding lactose or isopropyl-β-D-thiogalactopyranoside (IPTG). lac repressor encoded by lacI
   4137..4167    -  promoter       lac promoter: promoter for the E. coli lac operon
   4182..4203    -  protein_bind   CAP binding site: CAP binding activates transcription in the presence of cAMP. E. coli catabolite activator protein
