[The description below was written by a language model from this plasmid's Addgene catalogue record and pLannotate feature annotations shown in this document.]
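Description:
E1_pENTR_L1-L4_NN_G1397-DddtoxA-N is a Multisite Gateway entry clone (position 1, flanked by attL1 and attL4) used to build ptpTALECD vectors, the TALE-linked cytidine deaminases developed for targeted base editing of the Arabidopsis thaliana plastid genome. It is a small (about 4.2 kb), high-copy plasmid maintained in E. coli through a ColE1/pUC-type origin and selected with kanamycin via an aph(3')-Ia KanR gene. rrnB T1 and T2 terminators sit upstream of attL1, as is usual for pENTR-type backbones. The catalogue lists the backbone as "PINII" without further explanation.

Between the att sites the plasmid carries a synthetic, still incomplete coding scaffold for one "hand" of the editor. After attL1 come a short HA epitope fragment and a TALE N-terminal region (annotated by homology to AvrXa10). This is followed by a lacZα stuffer with lac promoter/operator, T7/T3 promoters and pBluescript polylinker remnants. This stuffer appears to be the placeholder that is replaced when the TALE repeat array is inserted. The depositor states that the plasmid serves as the recipient in the final step of Platinum Gate TALEN Kit assembly. Downstream lie a TALE C-terminal segment (AvrBs3-like), one half of the Burkholderia cenocepacia DddA double-stranded DNA cytidine deaminase domain (by its name, the N-terminal half of a split at G1397), and the phage PBS2 uracil glycosylase inhibitor, which blocks excision of the resulting uracil. "NN" in the name probably denotes the last repeat's RVD, but the record does not say.

No plant promoter or plastid transit peptide is annotated here. These elements, and the complementary deaminase half, are presumably supplied by the other entry clones and the destination vector combined in the LR reaction.
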