Addgene plasmid #171731: E1_pENTR_L1-L4_NN_G1397-DddtoxA-N
Purpose: ptpTALECD vector assembly, Entry clone 1 with attL1 and L4
Depositing lab: Shin-ichi Arimura. Depositing organization: University of Tokyo, Graduate School of Agricultural and Life Sciences. Publication: Targeted base editing in the plastid genome of Arabidopsis thaliana. Nakazato I, Okuno M, Yamamoto H, Tamura Y, Itoh T, Shikanai T, Takanashi H, Tsutsumi N, Arimura SI. Nat Plants. 2021 Jul;7(7):906-913. doi: 10.1038/s41477-021-00954-6. Epub 2021 Jul 1. PubMed 34211131.
Backbone
  Vector backbone: PINII
  Vector type: Multisite Gateway entry vector
Growth in bacteria
  Bacterial resistance: Kanamycin, 50 μg/mL
  Growth temperature: 37°C
  Growth strain: DH5alpha
  Copy number: High Copy
Gene/Insert
  Gene/Insert name: C- and N-termini of TALEN, half of cytidine deaminase domain of dddA of Burkholderia cenocepacia, uracil glycosylase inhibitor
  Species: Synthetic
  Cloning method: Ligation Independent Cloning
Terms and licenses: Academic/Nonprofit Terms; Industry Terms: Not Available to Industry
Depositor comments: Multisite Gateway entry vector to express one hand of pTALECD-UGI. Use th Platinum Gate TALEN Kit (Kit # 1000000050 ) for assembling of TALE repeats, in which use this plasmid in the last step.
How to cite: E1_pENTR_L1-L4_NN_G1397-DddtoxA-N was a gift from Shin-ichi Arimura (Addgene plasmid # 171731 ; http://n2t.net/addgene:171731 ; RRID:Addgene_171731)
